Addgene plasmid #209191: pUC-tracrRNA-PMtU6-26
Purpose: Cloning of sgRNAs for expression in plants
Depositing lab: Christian Staehelin. Depositing organization: Sun Yat-Sen University.
Backbone
  Vector backbone: pUC18
  Vector type: Cloning Vector
Growth in bacteria
  Bacterial resistance: Ampicillin, 100 μg/mL
  Growth temperature: 37°C
  Growth strain: DH5alpha
  Copy number: Unknown
Gene/Insert
  Gene/Insert name: MtU6-26 SnRNA promoter
  Species: Medicago truncatula
  Insert size (bp): 495
  Cloning method: Gibson Cloning
Terms and licenses: Academic/Nonprofit Terms; Industry Terms: Not Available to Industry
How to cite: pUC-tracrRNA-PMtU6-26 was a gift from Christian Staehelin (Addgene plasmid # 209191 ; http://n2t.net/addgene:209191 ; RRID:Addgene_209191)
