[The description below was written by a language model from this plasmid's Addgene catalogue record and pLannotate feature annotations shown in this document.]
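Description:
pUC-tracrRNA-PMtU6-26 is a small (about 3.3 kb) bacterial cloning plasmid built on pUC18, intended as a source or intermediate for assembling single guide RNA expression units for use in plants. It is maintained in E. coli through the high-copy ColE1/pUC origin of replication and selected with ampicillin via the β-lactamase gene and its native promoter. The remaining backbone features are the usual pUC remnants: the lac promoter, lac operator and CAP binding site, fragments of lacI and lacZα, a partial multiple cloning site, and residual bom and rop fragments inherited from pBR322. None of these provide plant functions. The plasmid carries no plant selectable marker, T-DNA borders or Cas9 gene, so it is not itself a plant transformation vector.

The payload, inserted into the pUC18 cloning region by Gibson assembly, combines two elements. The first is the Streptococcus pyogenes Cas9 guide RNA scaffold (the tracrRNA-derived portion of an sgRNA), which is annotated immediately after the MCS fragment. The second is the catalogued 495 bp insert, the Medicago truncatula MtU6-26 small nuclear RNA promoter. U6 snRNA promoters are RNA polymerase III promoters commonly used to drive short, precisely initiated transcripts such as guide RNAs. The automated feature table does not annotate this promoter, but the unannotated stretch between the scaffold and the lacZα fragment is large enough to hold it. That would place the scaffold upstream of the promoter, an order that suits use as a template for joining successive sgRNA units, although the record does not describe the cloning scheme or include a target spacer.
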