Features (pLannotate 1.2.2; 12 found; start..end, strand, type, name):
     20..95      +  misc_RNA       gRNA scaffold: guide RNA scaffold for the Streptococcus pyogenes CRISPR/Cas9 system
    694..848     +  CDS            lacZα (fragment): LacZα fragment of β-galactosidase; lacZ fragment
    854..953     -  misc_feature   bom (fragment): basis of mobility region from pBR322
   1055..1090    -  CDS            rop (fragment): Rop protein, which maintains plasmids at low copy number; rop
   1185..1289    +  promoter       AmpR promoter: bla
   1290..2150    +  CDS            AmpR: β-lactamase; bla; confers resistance to ampicillin, carbenicillin, and related antibiotics
   2321..2909    +  rep_origin     ori: high-copy-number ColE1/pMB1/pBR322/pUC origin of replication
   3092..3184    +  CDS            lacI (fragment): lac repressor; lacI; The lac repressor binds to the lac operator to inhibit transcription in E. coli. This inhibition can be relieved by adding lactose or isopropyl-β-D-thiogalactopyranoside (IPTG).
   3197..3218    +  protein_bind   CAP binding site: CAP binding activates transcription in the presence of cAMP. E. coli catabolite activator protein
   3233..3263    +  promoter       lac promoter: promoter for the E. coli lac operon
   3271..3287    +  protein_bind   lac operator: The lac repressor binds to the lac operator to inhibit transcription in E. coli. This inhibition can be relieved by adding lactose or isopropyl-β-D-thiogalactopyranoside (IPTG). lac repressor encoded by lacI
   3321..6       +  misc_feature   MCS (fragment) (across the origin): pUC18/19 multiple cloning site
>Addgene plasmid #209191 | pUC-tracrRNA-PMtU6-26 | addgene full sequence | sequence record 419151 | Addgene NGS Result
GGATCCAGCGTGGGTCTCGGTTTTAGAGCTAGAAATAGCAAGTTAAAATAAGGCTAGTCCGTTATCAACT
TGAAAAAGTGGCACCGAGTCGGTGCTTTTTTTCAAGAGCTTGGAGTGGATGGAATTTTCCTCCGTTTTAC
CTGTGGAATCGGCAGCAAAGGATAGGAAATTTTGCTGGGAAACAAATTTACTCGAAATATCAAATTGCCC
CCAGAAACTTAAAGTTAAAAAATTAAAATTCCTCAAGATTTTCTGAGGGAATTTTCATGGAAAACAAATG
TATTTGGATTGCTCGCTTGCAATCCGAGGAATATATGCTTGGAATATTTTCATCTGCTCTTCCATGGGCT
CTATATGATGCATTGATATCCTTCAACTTATATGGCTTAGTGTGAAAAAAAATAGTGTAACTAGGGAAGG
GTAACAGATTGTGAATGAATTGGAGAAGCTAAAGATGGAACGAGCAGATGAAGTTAAATAAGTGATATAC
TTGCGGTGGAGCAATGCATGGTTAAGGCAGGATATGATGAGGCAATATAGTCATCCAGAAAAAGCATCGG
CGGGCGAGACTGAGCATATACCAATTACTGGAGTCCCACATCGCTTAAATGTTATGCATCTTCAGTGTTT
ATATATCGTCACAGAGCACAATGGCTTATTGAGAGACCTCTGAAGATAACATACTAAGCTTGGCACTGGC
CGTCGTTTTACAACGTCGTGACTGGGAAAACCCTGGCGTTACCCAACTTAATCGCCTTGCAGCACATCCC
CCTTTCGCCAGCTGGCGTAATAGCGAAGAGGCCCGCACCGATCGCCCTTCCCAACAGTTGCGCAGCCTGA
ATGGCGAATGGCGCCTGATGCGGTATTTTCTCCTTACGCATCTGTGCGGTATTTCACACCGCATATGGTG
CACTCTCAGTACAATCTGCTCTGATGCCGCATAGTTAAGCCAGCCCCGACACCCGCCAACACCCGCTGAC
GCGCCCTGACGGGCTTGTCTGCTCCCGGCATCCGCTTACAGACAAGCTGTGACCGTCTCCGGGAGCTGCA
TGTGTCAGAGGTTTTCACCGTCATCACCGAAACGCGCGAGACGAAAGGGCCTCGTGATACGCCTATTTTT
ATAGGTTAATGTCATGATAATAATGGTTTCTTAGACGTCAGGTGGCACTTTTCGGGGAAATGTGCGCGGA
ACCCCTATTTGTTTATTTTTCTAAATACATTCAAATATGTATCCGCTCATGAGACAATAACCCTGATAAA
TGCTTCAATAATATTGAAAAAGGAAGAGTATGAGTATTCAACATTTCCGTGTCGCCCTTATTCCCTTTTT
TGCGGCATTTTGCCTTCCTGTTTTTGCTCACCCAGAAACGCTGGTGAAAGTAAAAGATGCTGAAGATCAG
TTGGGTGCACGAGTGGGTTACATCGAACTGGATCTCAACAGCGGTAAGATCCTTGAGAGTTTTCGCCCCG
AAGAACGTTTTCCAATGATGAGCACTTTTAAAGTTCTGCTATGTGGCGCGGTATTATCCCGTATTGACGC
CGGGCAAGAGCAACTCGGTCGCCGCATACACTATTCTCAGAATGACTTGGTTGAGTACTCACCAGTCACA
GAAAAGCATCTTACGGATGGCATGACAGTAAGAGAATTATGCAGTGCTGCCATAACCATGAGTGATAACA
CTGCGGCCAACTTACTTCTGACAACGATCGGAGGACCGAAGGAGCTAACCGCTTTTTTGCACAACATGGG
GGATCATGTAACTCGCCTTGATCGTTGGGAACCGGAGCTGAATGAAGCCATACCAAACGACGAGCGTGAC
ACCACGATGCCTGTAGCAATGGCAACAACGTTGCGCAAACTATTAACTGGCGAACTACTTACTCTAGCTT
CCCGGCAACAATTAATAGACTGGATGGAGGCGGATAAAGTTGCAGGACCACTTCTGCGCTCGGCCCTTCC
GGCTGGCTGGTTTATTGCTGATAAATCTGGAGCCGGTGAGCGTGGGTCTCGCGGTATCATTGCAGCACTG
GGGCCAGATGGTAAGCCCTCCCGTATCGTAGTTATCTACACGACGGGGAGTCAGGCAACTATGGATGAAC
GAAATAGACAGATCGCTGAGATAGGTGCCTCACTGATTAAGCATTGGTAACTGTCAGACCAAGTTTACTC
ATATATACTTTAGATTGATTTAAAACTTCATTTTTAATTTAAAAGGATCTAGGTGAAGATCCTTTTTGAT
AATCTCATGACCAAAATCCCTTAACGTGAGTTTTCGTTCCACTGAGCGTCAGACCCCGTAGAAAAGATCA
AAGGATCTTCTTGAGATCCTTTTTTTCTGCGCGTAATCTGCTGCTTGCAAACAAAAAAACCACCGCTACC
AGCGGTGGTTTGTTTGCCGGATCAAGAGCTACCAACTCTTTTTCCGAAGGTAACTGGCTTCAGCAGAGCG
CAGATACCAAATACTGTTCTTCTAGTGTAGCCGTAGTTAGGCCACCACTTCAAGAACTCTGTAGCACCGC
CTACATACCTCGCTCTGCTAATCCTGTTACCAGTGGCTGCTGCCAGTGGCGATAAGTCGTGTCTTACCGG
GTTGGACTCAAGACGATAGTTACCGGATAAGGCGCAGCGGTCGGGCTGAACGGGGGGTTCGTGCACACAG
CCCAGCTTGGAGCGAACGACCTACACCGAACTGAGATACCTACAGCGTGAGCTATGAGAAAGCGCCACGC
TTCCCGAAGGGAGAAAGGCGGACAGGTATCCGGTAAGCGGCAGGGTCGGAACAGGAGAGCGCACGAGGGA
GCTTCCAGGGGGAAACGCCTGGTATCTTTATAGTCCTGTCGGGTTTCGCCACCTCTGACTTGAGCGTCGA
TTTTTGTGATGCTCGTCAGGGGGGCGGAGCCTATGGAAAAACGCCAGCAACGCGGCCTTTTTACGGTTCC
TGGCCTTTTGCTGGCCTTTTGCTCACATGTTCTTTCCTGCGTTATCCCCTGATTCTGTGGATAACCGTAT
TACCGCCTTTGAGTGAGCTGATACCGCTCGCCGCAGCCGAACGACCGAGCGCAGCGAGTCAGTGAGCGAG
GAAGCGGAAGAGCGCCCAATACGCAAACCGCCTCTCCCCGCGCGTTGGCCGATTCATTAATGCAGCTGGC
ACGACAGGTTTCCCGACTGGAAAGCGGGCAGTGAGCGCAACGCAATTAATGTGAGTTAGCTCACTCATTA
GGCACCCCAGGCTTTACACTTTATGCTTCCGGCTCGTATGTTGTGTGGAATTGTGAGCGGATAACAATTT
CACACAGGAAACAGCTATGACCATGATTACGAATTCGAGCTCGGTACCCGG
